>Addgene plasmid #55045 | mCherry-Farnesyl-5 | addgene full sequence | sequence record 314088 | Addgene NGS Result
CGTTACATAACTTACGGTAAATGGCCCGCCTGGCTGACCGCCCAACGACCCCCGCCCATTGACGTCAATA
ATGACGTATGTTCCCATAGTAACGCCAATAGGGACTTTCCATTGACGTCAATGGGTGGAGTATTTACGGT
AAACTGCCCACTTGGCAGTACATCAAGTGTATCATATGCCAAGTACGCCCCCTATTGACGTCAATGACGG
TAAATGGCCCGCCTGGCATTATGCCCAGTACATGACCTTATGGGACTTTCCTACTTGGCAGTACATCTAC
GTATTAGTCATCGCTATTACCATGGTGATGCGGTTTTGGCAGTACATCAATGGGCGTGGATAGCGGTTTG
ACTCACGGGGATTTCCAAGTCTCCACCCCATTGACGTCAATGGGAGTTTGTTTTGGCACCAAAATCAACG
GGACTTTCCAAAATGTCGTAACAACTCCGCCCCATTGACGCAAATGGGCGGTAGGCGTGTACGGTGGGAG
GTCTATATAAGCAGAGCTGGTTTAGTGAACCGTCAGATCCGCTAGCGCTACCGGTCGCCACCATGGTGAG
CAAGGGCGAGGAGGATAACATGGCCATCATCAAGGAGTTCATGCGCTTCAAGGTGCACATGGAGGGCTCC
GTGAACGGCCACGAGTTCGAGATCGAGGGCGAGGGCGAGGGCCGCCCCTACGAGGGCACCCAGACCGCCA
AGCTGAAGGTGACCAAGGGTGGCCCCCTGCCCTTCGCCTGGGACATCCTGTCCCCTCAGTTCATGTACGG
CTCCAAGGCCTACGTGAAGCACCCCGCCGACATCCCCGACTACTTGAAGCTGTCCTTCCCCGAGGGCTTC
AAGTGGGAGCGCGTGATGAACTTCGAGGACGGCGGCGTGGTGACCGTGACCCAGGACTCCTCCCTGCAGG
ACGGCGAGTTCATCTACAAGGTGAAGCTGCGCGGCACCAACTTCCCCTCCGACGGCCCCGTAATGCAGAA
GAAGACCATGGGCTGGGAGGCCTCCTCCGAGCGGATGTACCCCGAGGACGGCGCCCTGAAGGGCGAGATC
AAGCAGAGGCTGAAGCTGAAGGACGGCGGCCACTACGACGCTGAGGTCAAGACCACCTACAAGGCCAAGA
AGCCCGTGCAGCTGCCCGGCGCCTACAACGTCAACATCAAGTTGGACATCACCTCCCACAACGAGGACTA
CACCATCGTGGAACAGTACGAACGCGCCGAGGGCCGCCACTCCACCGGCGGCATGGACGAGCTGTACAAG
TCCGGACTCAGATCTAAGCTGAACCCTCCTGATGAGAGTGGCCCCGGCTGCATGAGCTGCAAGTGTGTGC
TCTCCTGAGAATTCTGCAGTCGACGGTACCGCGGGCCCGGGATCCACCGGATCTAGATAACTGATCATAA
TCAGCCATACCACATTTGTAGAGGTTTTACTTGCTTTAAAAAACCTCCCACACCTCCCCCTGAACCTGAA
ACATAAAATGAATGCAATTGTTGTTGTTAACTTGTTTATTGCAGCTTATAATGGTTACAAATAAAGCAAT
AGCATCACAAATTTCACAAATAAAGCATTTTTTTCACTGCATTCTAGTTGTGGTTTGTCCAAACTCATCA
ATGTATCTTAACGCGTAAATTGTAAGCGTTAATATTTTGTTAAAATTCGCGTTAAATTTTTGTTAAATCA
GCTCATTTTTTAACCAATAGGCCGAAATCGGCAAAATCCCTTATAAATCAAAAGAATAGACCGAGATAGG
GT
[37 nt withheld, positions 1753-1789]
AAAGAACGTGGACTCCAACGTCAAAGG
[49 nt withheld, positions 1817-1865]
T
[91 nt withheld, positions 1867-1957]
G
[124 nt withheld, positions 1959-2082]
CAGGTGGCACTTTTCGGGGAAATGTGCGCGGAACCCCTATTTGTTTATTTTTCTAAATACATTCAAATAT
GTATCCGCTCATGAGACAATAACCCTGATAAATGCTTCAATAATATTGAAAAAGGAAGAGTCCTGAGGCG
GAAAGAACCAGCTGTGGAATGTGTGTCAGTTAGGGTGTGGAAAGTCCCCAGGCTCCCCAGCAGGCAGAAG
TATGCAAAGCATGCATCTCAATTAGTCAGCAACCAGGTGTGGAAAGTCCCCAGGCTCCCCAGCAGGCAGA
AGTATGCAAAGCATGCATCTCAATTAGTCAGCAACCATAGTCCCGCCCCTAACTCCGCCCATCCCGCCCC
TAACTCCGCCCAGTTCCGCCCATTCTCCGCCCCATGGCTGACTAATTTTTTTTATTTATGCAGAGGCCGA
GGCCGCCTCGGCCTCTGAGCTATTCCAGAAGTAGTGAGGAGGCTTTTTTGGAGGCCTAGGCTTTTGCAAA
GATCGATCAAGAGACAGGATGAGGATCGTTTCGCATGATTGAACAAGATGGATTGCACGCAGGTTCTCCG
GCCGCTTGGGTGGAGAGGCTATTCGGCTATGACTGGGCACAACAGACAATCGGCTGCTCTGATGCCGCCG
TGTTCCGGCTGTCAGCGCAGGGGCGCCCGGTTCTTTTTGTCAAGACCGACCTGTCCGGTGCCCTGAATGA
ACTGCAAGACGAGGCAGCGCGGCTATCGTGGCTGGCCACGACGGGCGTTCCTTGCGCAGCTGTGCTCGAC
GTTGTCACTGAAGCGGGAAGGGACTGGCTGCTATTGGGCGAAGTGCCGGGGCAGGATCTCCTGTCATCTC
ACCTTGCTCCTGCCGAGAAAGTATCCATCATGGCTGATGCAATGCGGCGGCTGCATACGCTTGATCCGGC
TACCTGCCCATTCGACCACCAAGCGAAACATCGCATCGAGCGAGCACGTACTCGGATGGAAGCCGGTCTT
GTCGATCAGGATGATCTGGACGAAGAGCATCAGGGGCTCGCGCCAGCCGAACTGTTCGCCAGGCTCAAGG
CGAGCATGCCCGACGGCGAGGATCTCGTCGTGACCCATGGCGATGCCTGCTTGCCGAATATCATGGTGGA
AAATGGCCGCTTTTCTGGATTCATCGACTGTGGCCGGCTGGGTGTGGCGGACCGCTATCAGGACATAGCG
TTGGCTACCCGTGATATTGCTGAAGAGCTTGGCGGCGAATGGGCTGACCGCTTCCTCGTGCTTTACGGTA
TCGCCGCTCCCGATTCGCAGCGCATCGCCTTCTATCGCCTTCTTGACGAGTTCTTCTGAGCGGGACTCTG
GGGTTCGAAATGACCGACCAAGCGACGCCCAACCTGCCATCACGAGATTTCGATTCCACCGCCGCCTTCT
ATGAAAGGTTGGGCTTCGGAATCGTTTTCCGGGACGCCGGCTGGATGATCCTCCAGCGCGGGGATCTCAT
GCTGGAGTTCTTCGCCCACCCTAGGGGGAGGCTAACTGAAACACGGAAGGAGACAATACCGGAAGGAACC
CGCGCTATGACGGCAATAAAAAGACAGAATAAAACGCACGGTGTTGGGTCGTTTGTTCATAAACGCGGGG
TTCGGTCCCAGGGCTGGCACTCTGTCGATACCCCACCGAGACCCCATTGGGGCCAATACGCCCGCGTTTC
TTCCTTTTCCCCACCCCACCCCCCAAGTTCGGGTGAAGGCCCAGGGCTCGCAGCCAACGTCGGGGCGGCA
GGCCCTGCCATAGCCTCAGGTTACTCATATATACTTTAGATTGATTTAAAACTTCATTTTTAATTTAAAA
GGATCTAGGTGAAGATCCTTTTTGATAATCTCATGACCAAAATCCCTTAACGTGAGTTTTCGTTCCACTG
AGCGTCAGACCCCGTAGAAAAGATCAAAGGATCTTCTTGAGATCCTTTTTTTCTGCGCGTAATCTGCTGC
TTGCAAACAAAAAAACCACCGCTACCAGCGGTGGTTTGTTTGCCGGATCAAGAGCTACCAACTCTTTTTC
CGAAGGTAACTGGCTTCAGCAGAGCGCAGATACCAAATACTGTTCTTCTAGTGTAGCCGTAGTTAGGCCA
CCACTTCAAGAACTCTGTAGCACCGCCTACATACCTCGCTCTGCTAATCCTGTTACCAGTGGCTGCTGCC
AGTGGCGATAAGTCGTGTCTTACCGGGTTGGACTCAAGACGATAGTTACCGGATAAGGCGCAGCGGTCGG
GCTGAACGGGGGGTTCGTGCACACAGCCCAGCTTGGAGCGAACGACCTACACCGAACTGAGATACCTACA
GCGTGAGCTATGAGAAAGCGCCACGCTTCCCGAAGGGAGAAAGGCGGACAGGTATCCGGTAAGCGGCAGG
GTCGGAACAGGAGAGCGCACGAGGGAGCTTCCAGGGGGAAACGCCTGGTATCTTTATAGTCCTGTCGGGT
TTCGCCACCTCTGACTTGAGCGTCGATTTTTGTGATGCTCGTCAGGGGGGCGGAGCCTATGGAAAAACGC
CAGCAACGCGGCCTTTTTACGGTTCCTGGCCTTTTGCTGGCCTTTTGCTCACATGTTCTTTCCTGCGTTA
TCCCCTGATTCTGTGGATAACCGTATTACCGCCATGCATTAGTTATTAATAGTAATCAATTACGGGGTCA
TTAGTTCATAGCCCATATATGGAGTTCCG
Features (pLannotate 1.2.2; 16 found; start..end, strand, type, name):
      1..304     +  enhancer       CMV enhancer: human cytomegalovirus immediate early enhancer
    305..508     +  promoter       CMV promoter: human cytomegalovirus (CMV) immediate early promoter
    553..1260    +  CDS            mCherry: mCherry is a basic (constitutively fluorescent) red fluorescent protein published in 2004, derived from Discosoma sp.. It is reported to be a very rapidly-maturing monomer with low acid sensitivity.
   1276..1338    +  CDS            H-Ras (fragment): human small GTPase proto-oncoprotein
   1339..1375    +  misc_feature   MCS (fragment): multiple cloning site
   1392..1476    +  CDS            large T antigen (fragment): large T antigen from SV40 (simian virus 40)
   1499..1620    +  polyA_signal   SV40 poly(A) signal: SV40 polyadenylation signal
   1654..2082    -  rep_origin     f1 ori (sequence partly withheld): f1 bacteriophage origin of replication; arrow indicates direction of (+) strand synthesis
   2109..2213    +  promoter       AmpR promoter: bla
   2215..2572    +  promoter       SV40 promoter: SV40 enhancer and early promoter
   2607..3401    +  CDS            NeoR/KanR: aminoglycoside phosphotransferase from Tn5; aph(3')-II (or nptII); confers resistance to neomycin, kanamycin, and G418 (Geneticin®)
   3422..3574    +  CDS            ble (fragment): BLE_KLEPN - Experimental evidence at protein level: Swiss-Prot protein existence level 1. Binding protein with a strong affinity to the bleomycin family of antibiotics. Binds to CL990; an antimitotic-antibiotic compound. From Klebsiella pneumoniae.
   3633..3680    +  polyA_signal   HSV TK poly(A) signal: herpes simplex virus thymidine kinase polyadenylation signal (Cole and Stacy, 1985)
   3771..3787    -  polyA_signal   bGH poly(A) signal (fragment): bovine growth hormone polyadenylation signal
   4009..4597    +  rep_origin     ori: high-copy-number ColE1/pMB1/pBR322/pUC origin of replication
   4712..4771    +  enhancer       CMV enhancer (fragment): human cytomegalovirus immediate early enhancer
