[The description below was written by a language model from this plasmid's Addgene catalogue record and pLannotate feature annotations shown in this document.]
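Description:
mCherry-Farnesyl-5 is a mammalian expression plasmid that produces a plasma-membrane-targeted red fluorescent marker. It is built on an mCherry backbone with a layout typical of C1-type fluorescent protein vectors: a human cytomegalovirus immediate early enhancer and promoter drive the mCherry coding sequence, followed in frame by a short fragment of human HRAS and then remnants of the multiple cloning site and an SV40 polyadenylation signal. The HRAS portion encodes only the final 20 amino acids of the protein, which carry the C-terminal farnesylation signal. Lipid modification of this tail anchors the otherwise soluble mCherry to the inner face of the plasma membrane, without including the GTPase domain of Ras. The "5" in the name probably refers to the linker between the two parts, but the record does not state this.

In bacteria the plasmid replicates from a high-copy ColE1/pUC-type origin and is selected with kanamycin. A single Tn5 aminoglycoside phosphotransferase gene (NeoR/KanR) serves both hosts. It sits behind tandem bacterial (bla) and SV40 early promoters and is terminated by an HSV TK polyadenylation signal, so it also allows G418 selection of stably transfected mammalian cells. An f1 origin is present as well. Several short annotated fragments (large T antigen, ble, bGH poly(A)) appear to be sequence remnants or partial matches rather than functional elements.

The construct is used as a localization marker for labelling the plasma membrane in live or fixed cell imaging, with recorded mCherry excitation and emission maxima of 587 and 610 nm.
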