Addgene plasmid #55045: mCherry-Farnesyl-5
Purpose: Localization: Plasma Membrane, Excitation: 587, Emission: 610
Depositing lab: Michael Davidson. Depositing organization: Florida State University, Tallahassee.
Backbone
  Vector backbone: mCherry
  Backbone size w/o insert (bp): 4750
  Vector type: Mammalian Expression
  Selectable markers: Neomycin (select with G418)
Growth in bacteria
  Bacterial resistance: Kanamycin, 50 μg/mL
  Growth temperature: 37°C
  Growth strain: DH5alpha
  Copy number: High Copy
Gene/Insert
  Gene/Insert name: Farnesyl (alt name: NM_001130442.1)
  Species: H. sapiens (human)
  Mutation: encodes final 20 aa of NM_001130442.1
  Entrez Gene: HRAS (a.k.a. C-BAS/HAS, C-H-RAS, C-HA-RAS1, CTLO, H-RASIDX, HAMSV, HRAS1, RASH1, p21ras)
  Promoter: CMV
  Tag / fusion protein: mCherry (N terminal on backbone)
  Cloning method: Unknown
  Sequencing primers: 5′ CMV-F; 3′ SV40pA-R
Terms and licenses: Academic/Nonprofit Terms; Industry Terms: Not Available to Industry
Depositor comments: Encodes mCherry with the C-terminal farnesylation signal from c-Ras. Excitation = 587; Emission = 610
How to cite: mCherry-Farnesyl-5 was a gift from Michael Davidson (Addgene plasmid # 55045 ; http://n2t.net/addgene:55045 ; RRID:Addgene_55045)
